LOCUS       Exported 4354 bp ds-DNA circular SYN 12-MAY-2021
DEFINITION  Plasmid for liver-specific expression of EmGFP with a BbsI cloning
            site for a gRNA.
ACCESSION   .
VERSION     .
KEYWORDS    1530_pAAV-U6-SA-BbsI-MluI-gRNA-HLP-EmGFP-spA
SOURCE      synthetic DNA construct
  ORGANISM  synthetic DNA construct
REFERENCE   1 (bases 1 to 4354)
  AUTHORS   Li A, Lee CM, Hurley AE, Jarrett KE, De Giorgi M, Lu W, Balderrama
            KS, Doerfler AM, Deshmukh H, Ray A, Bao G, Lagor WR
  TITLE     A Self-Deleting AAV-CRISPR System for In Vivo Genome Editing.
  JOURNAL   Mol Ther Methods Clin Dev. 2018 Dec 6;12:111-122. doi:
            10.1016/j.omtm.2018.11.009. eCollection 2019 Mar 15.
  PUBMED    30619914
REFERENCE   2 (bases 1 to 4354)
  AUTHORS   .
  TITLE     Direct Submission
  JOURNAL   Exported May 12, 2021 from SnapGene Server 1.1.58
            http://www.snapgene.com
FEATURES             Location/Qualifiers
     source          1..4354
                     /organism="synthetic DNA construct"
                     /mol_type="other DNA"
     repeat_region   4..133
                     /label=AAV2 ITR
     promoter        255..495
                     /label=U6 promoter
                     /note="RNA polymerase III promoter for human U6 snRNA"
     primer_bind     255..275
                     /label=hU6-F
                     /note="Human U6 promoter, forward primer"
     primer_bind     426..445
                     /label=LKO.1 5'
                     /note="Human U6 promoter, forward primer"
     misc_RNA        526..601
                     /label=Sa gRNA scaffold
                     /note="guide RNA scaffold for the Staphylococcus aureus
                     CRISPR/Cas9 system"
     regulatory      878..887
                     /regulatory_class="other"
                     /note="vertebrate consensus sequence for strong initiation
                     of translation (Kozak, 1987)"
     CDS             884..1603
                     /codon_start=1
                     /product="Emerald GFP"
                     /label=EmGFP
                     /note="mammalian codon-optimized"
                     /translation="MVSKGEELFTGVVPILVELDGDVNGHKFSVSGEGEGDATYGKLTL
                     KFICTTGKLPVPWPTLVTTFTYGVQCFARYPDHMKQHDFFKSAMPEGYVQERTIFFKDD
                     GNYKTRAEVKFEGDTLVNRIELKGIDFKEDGNILGHKLEYNYNSHKVYITADKQKNGIK
                     VNFKTRHNIEDGSVQLADHYQQNTPIGDGPVLLPDNHYLSTQSALSKDPNEKRDHMVLL
                     EFVTAAGITLGMDELYK"
     primer_bind     complement(929..950)
                     /label=EGFP-N
                     /note="EGFP, reverse primer"
     primer_bind     complement(1190..1209)
                     /label=EXFP-R
                     /note="For distinguishing EGFP variants, reverse primer"
     primer_bind     1537..1558
                     /label=EGFP-C
                     /note="EGFP, forward primer"
     polyA_signal    1618..1666
                     /note="synthetic polyadenylation signal"
     repeat_region   1714..1843
                     /label=AAV2 ITR
     primer_bind     complement(1909..1926)
                     /label=L4440
                     /note="L4440 vector, forward primer"
     rep_origin      complement(2080..2668)
                     /direction=LEFT
                     /label=ori
                     /note="high-copy-number ColE1/pMB1/pBR322/pUC origin of
                     replication"
     primer_bind     complement(2160..2179)
                     /label=pBR322ori-F
                     /note="pBR322 origin, forward primer"
     CDS             complement(2839..3699)
                     /codon_start=1
                     /gene="bla"
                     /product="beta-lactamase"
                     /label=AmpR
                     /note="confers resistance to ampicillin, carbenicillin, and
                     related antibiotics"
                     /translation="MSIQHFRVALIPFFAAFCLPVFAHPETLVKVKDAEDQLGARVGYI
                     ELDLNSGKILESFRPEERFPMMSTFKVLLCGAVLSRIDAGQEQLGRRIHYSQNDLVEYS
                     PVTEKHLTDGMTVRELCSAAITMSDNTAANLLLTTIGGPKELTAFLHNMGDHVTRLDRW
                     EPELNEAIPNDERDTTMPVVMVTTLRKLLTGELLTLASRQQLIDWMEADKVAGPLLRSA
                     LPAGWFIADKSGAGERGSRGIIAALGPDGKPSRIVVIYTTGSQATMDERNRQIAEIGAS
                     LIKHW"
     primer_bind     3462..3481
                     /label=Amp-R
                     /note="Ampicillin resistance gene, reverse primer"
     promoter        complement(3700..3804)
                     /gene="bla"
                     /label=AmpR promoter
     rep_origin      complement(3831..4286)
                     /direction=LEFT
                     /label=f1 ori
                     /note="f1 bacteriophage origin of replication; arrow
                     indicates direction of (+) strand synthesis"
     primer_bind     complement(3968..3989)
                     /label=F1ori-F
                     /note="F1 origin, forward primer"
     primer_bind     4180..4199
                     /label=F1ori-R
                     /note="F1 origin, reverse primer"
ORIGIN
        1 cagctgcgcg ctcgctcgct cactgaggcc gcccgggcaa agcccgggcg tcgggcgacc
       61 tttggtcgcc cggcctcagt gagcgagcga gcgcgcagag agggagtggc caactccatc
      121 actaggggtt ccttgtagtt aatgattaac ccgccatgct acttatctac gtagccatgc
      181 tctggtgtac aaaaaagcag gctttaaagg aaccaattca gtcgactgga tccggtacca
      241 aggtcgggca ggaagagggc ctatttccca tgattccttc atatttgcat atacgataca
      301 aggctgttag agagataatt agaattaatt tgactgtaaa cacaaagata ttagtacaaa
      361 atacgtgacg tagaaagtaa taatttcttg ggtagtttgc agttttaaaa ttatgtttta
      421 aaatggacta tcatatgctt accgtaactt gaaagtattt cgatttcttg gctttatata
      481 tcttgtggaa aggacgaaac accgggtctt cacgcgtgaa gaccagtttt agtactctgg
      541 aaacagaatc tactaaaaca aggcaaaatg ccgtgtttat ctcgtcaact tgttggcgag
      601 atttttttct agaaagcttt gtttgctgct tgcaatgttt gcccatttta gggtggacac
      661 aggacgctgt ggtttctgag ccagggggcg actcagatcc cagccagtgg acttagcccc
      721 tgtttgctcc tccgataact ggggtgacct tggttaatat tcaccagcag cctcccccgt
      781 tgcccctctg gatccactgc ttaaatacgg acgaggacag ggccctgtct cctcagcttc
      841 aggcaccacc actgacctgg gacagtgaat caccggtgcc accatggtga gcaagggcga
      901 ggagctgttc accggggtgg tgcccatcct ggtcgagctg gacggcgacg taaacggcca
      961 caagttcagc gtgtccggcg agggcgaggg cgatgccacc tacggcaagc tgaccctgaa
     1021 gttcatctgc accaccggca agctgcccgt gccctggccc accctcgtga ccaccttcac
     1081 ctacggcgtg cagtgcttcg cccgctaccc cgaccacatg aagcagcacg acttcttcaa
     1141 gtccgccatg cccgaaggct acgtccagga gcgcaccatc ttcttcaagg acgacggcaa
     1201 ctacaagacc cgcgccgagg tgaagttcga gggcgacacc ctggtgaacc gcatcgagct
     1261 gaagggcatc gacttcaagg aggacggcaa catcctgggg cacaagctgg agtacaacta
     1321 caacagccac aaggtctata tcaccgccga caagcagaag aacggcatca aggtgaactt
     1381 caagacccgc cacaacatcg aggacggcag cgtgcagctc gccgaccact accagcagaa
     1441 cacccccatc ggcgacggcc ccgtgctgct gcccgacaac cactacctga gcacccagtc
     1501 cgccctgagc aaagacccca acgagaagcg cgatcacatg gtcctgctgg agttcgtgac
     1561 cgccgccggg atcactctcg gcatggacga gctgtacaag taagaattcc tagagcgaat
     1621 aaaagatctt tattttcatt agatctgtgt gttggttttt tgtgtgatgc agctacgtag
     1681 ataagtagca tggcgggtta atcattaact acaaggaacc cctagtgatg gagttggcca
     1741 ctccctctct gcgcgctcgc tcgctcactg aggccgggcg accaaaggtc gcccgacgcc
     1801 cgggctttgc ccgggcggcc tcagtgagcg agcgagcgcg cagctgcatt aatgaatcgg
     1861 ccaacgcgcg gggagaggcg gtttgcgtat tgggcgctct tccgcttcct cgctcactga
     1921 ctcgctgcgc tcggtcgttc ggctgcggcg agcggtatca gctcactcaa aggcggtaat
     1981 acggttatcc acagaatcag gggataacgc aggaaagaac atgtgagcaa aaccgcagca
     2041 aaaggccagg aaccgtaaaa aggccgcgtt gctggcgttt ttccataggc tccgcccccc
     2101 tgacgagcat cacaaaaatc gacgctcaag tcagaggtgg cgaaacccga caggactata
     2161 aagataccag gcgtttcccc ctggaagctc cctcgtgcgc tctcctgttc cgaccctgcc
     2221 gcttaccgga tacctgtccg cctttctccc ttcgggaagc gtggcgcttt ctcatagctc
     2281 acgctgtagg tatctcagtt cggtgtaggt cgttcgctcc aagctgggct gtgtgcacga
     2341 accccccgtt cagcccgacc gctgcgcctt atccggtaac tatcgtcttg agtccaaccc
     2401 ggtaagacac gacttatcgc cactggcagc agccactggt aacaggatta gcagagcgag
     2461 gtatgtaggc ggtgctacag agttcttgaa gtggtggcct aactacggct acactagaag
     2521 gacagtattt ggtatctgcg ctctgctgaa gccagttacc ttcggaaaaa gagttggtag
     2581 ctcttgatcc ggcaaacaaa ccaccgctgg tagcggtggt ttttttgttt gcaagcagca
     2641 gattacgcgc agaaaaaaag gatctcaaga agatcctttg atcttttcta cggggtctga
     2701 cgctcagtgg aacgaaaact cacgttaagg gattttggtc atgagattat caaaaaggat
     2761 cttcacctag atccttttaa attaaaaatg aagttttaaa tcaatctaaa gtatatatga
     2821 gtaaacttgg tctgacagtt accaatgctt aatcagtgag gcacctatct cagcgatctg
     2881 tctatttcgt tcatccatag ttgcctgact ccccgtcgtg tagataacta cgatacggga
     2941 gggcttacca tctggcccca gtgctgcaat gataccgcga gacccacgct caccggctcc
     3001 agatttatca gcaataaacc agccagccgg aagggccgag cgcagaagtg gtcctgcaac
     3061 tttatccgcc tccatccagt ctattaattg ttgccgggaa gctagagtaa gtagttcgcc
     3121 agttaatagt ttgcgcaacg ttgttaccat tactacaggc atcgtggtgt cacgctcgtc
     3181 gtttggtatg gcttcattca gctccggttc ccaacgatca aggcgagtta catgatcccc
     3241 catgttgtgc aaaaaagcgg ttagctcctt cggtcctccg atcgttgtca gaagtaagtt
     3301 ggccgcagtg ttatcactca tggttatggc agcactgcat aattctctta ctgtcatgcc
     3361 atccgtaaga tgcttttctg tgactggtga gtactcaacc aagtcattct gagaatagtg
     3421 tatgcggcga ccgagttgct cttgcccggc gtcaatacgg gataataccg cgccacatag
     3481 cagaacttta aaagtgctca tcattggaaa acgttcttcg gggcgaaaac tctcaaggat
     3541 cttaccacta ttgagatcca gttcgatgta acccactcgt gcacccaact gatcttcagc
     3601 atcttttact ttcaccagcg tttctgggtg agcaaaaaca ggaaggcaaa atgccgcaaa
     3661 aaagggaata agggcgacac ggaaatgttg aatactcata ctcttccttt ttcaatatta
     3721 ttgaagcatt tatcagggtt attgtctcat gagcggatac atatttgaat gtatttagaa
     3781 aaataaacaa ataggggttc cgcgcacatt tccccgaaag atgccacctg aaattataaa
     3841 cgttaatatt ttgttaaaat tcgcgttaaa tttttgttaa atcagctcat tttttaacca
     3901 ataggccgaa atcggaaaaa tcccttataa atcaaaagaa tagaccgaga tagggttgag
     3961 tgttgttcca gtttggaaca agagtccact attgaggaac gtgaactcca gcgtcaaagg
     4021 gcgaaaaacc gtctatcggg gcgatggccc actacgtgaa ccatcaccct nnnnnnnnnn
     4081 nnnnnnnnnn nnnnnnnnnn nnnnnnnnnn nnnnnnnnnn nnnnnnnnnn nnnnnnnnnn
     4141 nnnnnnnnnn nnnnnnnnnn ngnnnnnnnn nnnnnnnnnn nnnnnnnnnn nnnnnnnnnn
     4201 nnnnnnnnnn nnnnnnnnnn nnnnnnnnnn nnnnnnnnnn nnnnnnnnnn nnnnnnnnnn
     4261 nnnnnnnnnn nnnnnnnnnn nnnnnnccca ttcgccattc aggctgcgca actgttggga
     4321 agggcgatcg gtgcgggcct cttcgctatt acgc
//
