>Addgene plasmid #109317 | 1530_pAAV-U6-SA-BbsI-MluI-gRNA-HLP-EmGFP-spA | addgene full sequence | sequence record 216047 | Addgene NGS Result
CAGCTGCGCGCTCGCTCGCTCACTGAGGCCGCCCGGGCAAAGCCCGGGCGTCGGGCGACCTTTGGTCGCC
CGGCCTCAGTGAGCGAGCGAGCGCGCAGAGAGGGAGTGGCCAACTCCATCACTAGGGGTTCCTTGTAGTT
AATGATTAACCCGCCATGCTACTTATCTACGTAGCCATGCTCTGGTGTACAAAAAAGCAGGCTTTAAAGG
AACCAATTCAGTCGACTGGATCCGGTACCAAGGTCGGGCAGGAAGAGGGCCTATTTCCCATGATTCCTTC
ATATTTGCATATACGATACAAGGCTGTTAGAGAGATAATTAGAATTAATTTGACTGTAAACACAAAGATA
TTAGTACAAAATACGTGACGTAGAAAGTAATAATTTCTTGGGTAGTTTGCAGTTTTAAAATTATGTTTTA
AAATGGACTATCATATGCTTACCGTAACTTGAAAGTATTTCGATTTCTTGGCTTTATATATCTTGTGGAA
AGGACGAAACACCGGGTCTTCACGCGTGAAGACCAGTTTTAGTACTCTGGAAACAGAATCTACTAAAACA
AGGCAAAATGCCGTGTTTATCTCGTCAACTTGTTGGCGAGATTTTTTTCTAGAAAGCTTTGTTTGCTGCT
TGCAATGTTTGCCCATTTTAGGGTGGACACAGGACGCTGTGGTTTCTGAGCCAGGGGGCGACTCAGATCC
CAGCCAGTGGACTTAGCCCCTGTTTGCTCCTCCGATAACTGGGGTGACCTTGGTTAATATTCACCAGCAG
CCTCCCCCGTTGCCCCTCTGGATCCACTGCTTAAATACGGACGAGGACAGGGCCCTGTCTCCTCAGCTTC
AGGCACCACCACTGACCTGGGACAGTGAATCACCGGTGCCACCATGGTGAGCAAGGGCGAGGAGCTGTTC
ACCGGGGTGGTGCCCATCCTGGTCGAGCTGGACGGCGACGTAAACGGCCACAAGTTCAGCGTGTCCGGCG
AGGGCGAGGGCGATGCCACCTACGGCAAGCTGACCCTGAAGTTCATCTGCACCACCGGCAAGCTGCCCGT
GCCCTGGCCCACCCTCGTGACCACCTTCACCTACGGCGTGCAGTGCTTCGCCCGCTACCCCGACCACATG
AAGCAGCACGACTTCTTCAAGTCCGCCATGCCCGAAGGCTACGTCCAGGAGCGCACCATCTTCTTCAAGG
ACGACGGCAACTACAAGACCCGCGCCGAGGTGAAGTTCGAGGGCGACACCCTGGTGAACCGCATCGAGCT
GAAGGGCATCGACTTCAAGGAGGACGGCAACATCCTGGGGCACAAGCTGGAGTACAACTACAACAGCCAC
AAGGTCTATATCACCGCCGACAAGCAGAAGAACGGCATCAAGGTGAACTTCAAGACCCGCCACAACATCG
AGGACGGCAGCGTGCAGCTCGCCGACCACTACCAGCAGAACACCCCCATCGGCGACGGCCCCGTGCTGCT
GCCCGACAACCACTACCTGAGCACCCAGTCCGCCCTGAGCAAAGACCCCAACGAGAAGCGCGATCACATG
GTCCTGCTGGAGTTCGTGACCGCCGCCGGGATCACTCTCGGCATGGACGAGCTGTACAAGTAAGAATTCC
TAGAGCGAATAAAAGATCTTTATTTTCATTAGATCTGTGTGTTGGTTTTTTGTGTGATGCAGCTACGTAG
ATAAGTAGCATGGCGGGTTAATCATTAACTACAAGGAACCCCTAGTGATGGAGTTGGCCACTCCCTCTCT
GCGCGCTCGCTCGCTCACTGAGGCCGGGCGACCAAAGGTCGCCCGACGCCCGGGCTTTGCCCGGGCGGCC
TCAGTGAGCGAGCGAGCGCGCAGCTGCATTAATGAATCGGCCAACGCGCGGGGAGAGGCGGTTTGCGTAT
TGGGCGCTCTTCCGCTTCCTCGCTCACTGACTCGCTGCGCTCGGTCGTTCGGCTGCGGCGAGCGGTATCA
GCTCACTCAAAGGCGGTAATACGGTTATCCACAGAATCAGGGGATAACGCAGGAAAGAACATGTGAGCAA
AAGGCCAGCAAAAGGCCAGGAACCGTAAAAAGGCCGCGTTGCTGGCGTTTTTCCATAGGCTCCGCCCCCC
TGACGAGCATCACAAAAATCGACGCTCAAGTCAGAGGTGGCGAAACCCGACAGGACTATAAAGATACCAG
GCGTTTCCCCCTGGAAGCTCCCTCGTGCGCTCTCCTGTTCCGACCCTGCCGCTTACCGGATACCTGTCCG
CCTTTCTCCCTTCGGGAAGCGTGGCGCTTTCTCATAGCTCACGCTGTAGGTATCTCAGTTCGGTGTAGGT
CGTTCGCTCCAAGCTGGGCTGTGTGCACGAACCCCCCGTTCAGCCCGACCGCTGCGCCTTATCCGGTAAC
TATCGTCTTGAGTCCAACCCGGTAAGACACGACTTATCGCCACTGGCAGCAGCCACTGGTAACAGGATTA
GCAGAGCGAGGTATGTAGGCGGTGCTACAGAGTTCTTGAAGTGGTGGCCTAACTACGGCTACACTAGAAG
AACAGTATTTGGTATCTGCGCTCTGCTGAAGCCAGTTACCTTCGGAAAAAGAGTTGGTAGCTCTTGATCC
GGCAAACAAACCACCGCTGGTAGCGGTGGTTTTTTTGTTTGCAAGCAGCAGATTACGCGCAGAAAAAAAG
GATCTCAAGAAGATCCTTTGATCTTTTCTACGGGGTCTGACGCTCAGTGGAACGAAAACTCACGTTAAGG
GATTTTGGTCATGAGATTATCAAAAAGGATCTTCACCTAGATCCTTTTAAATTAAAAATGAAGTTTTAAA
TCAATCTAAAGTATATATGAGTAAACTTGGTCTGACAGTTACCAATGCTTAATCAGTGAGGCACCTATCT
CAGCGATCTGTCTATTTCGTTCATCCATAGTTGCCTGACTCCCCGTCGTGTAGATAACTACGATACGGGA
GGGCTTACCATCTGGCCCCAGTGCTGCAATGATACCGCGAGACCCACGCTCACCGGCTCCAGATTTATCA
GCAATAAACCAGCCAGCCGGAAGGGCCGAGCGCAGAAGTGGTCCTGCAACTTTATCCGCCTCCATCCAGT
CTATTAATTGTTGCCGGGAAGCTAGAGTAAGTAGTTCGCCAGTTAATAGTTTGCGCAACGTTGTTGCCAT
TGCTACAGGCATCGTGGTGTCACGCTCGTCGTTTGGTATGGCTTCATTCAGCTCCGGTTCCCAACGATCA
AGGCGAGTTACATGATCCCCCATGTTGTGCAAAAAAGCGGTTAGCTCCTTCGGTCCTCCGATCGTTGTCA
GAAGTAAGTTGGCCGCAGTGTTATCACTCATGGTTATGGCAGCACTGCATAATTCTCTTACTGTCATGCC
ATCCGTAAGATGCTTTTCTGTGACTGGTGAGTACTCAACCAAGTCATTCTGAGAATAGTGTATGCGGCGA
CCGAGTTGCTCTTGCCCGGCGTCAATACGGGATAATACCGCGCCACATAGCAGAACTTTAAAAGTGCTCA
TCATTGGAAAACGTTCTTCGGGGCGAAAACTCTCAAGGATCTTACCGCTGTTGAGATCCAGTTCGATGTA
ACCCACTCGTGCACCCAACTGATCTTCAGCATCTTTTACTTTCACCAGCGTTTCTGGGTGAGCAAAAACA
GGAAGGCAAAATGCCGCAAAAAAGGGAATAAGGGCGACACGGAAATGTTGAATACTCATACTCTTCCTTT
TTCAATATTATTGAAGCATTTATCAGGGTTATTGTCTCATGAGCGGATACATATTTGAATGTATTTAGAA
AAATAAACAAATAGGGGTTCCGCGCACATTTCCCCGAAAAGTGCCACCTAAATTGTAAGCGTTAATATTT
TGTTAAAATTCGCGTTAAATTTTTGTTAAATCAGCTCATTTTTTAACCAATAGGCCGAAATCGGCAAAAT
CCCTTATAAATCAAAAGAATAGACCGAGATAGGGTTGAGTGTTGTTCCAGTTTGGAACAAGAGTCCACTA
TTAAAGAACGTGGACTCCAACGTCAAAGG
[49 nt withheld, positions 4020-4068]
T
[91 nt withheld, positions 4070-4160]
G
[124 nt withheld, positions 4162-4285]
CCCATTCGCCATTCAGGCTGCGCAACTGTTGGGAAGGGCGATCGGTGCGGGCCTCTTCGCTATTACGC
Features (pLannotate 1.2.2; 13 found; start..end, strand, type, name):
      1..133     -  repeat_region  AAV2 ITR (fragment): inverted terminal repeat of adeno-associated virus serotype 2 inverted
    186..203     +  protein_bind   attB1 (fragment): mutant version of attB; recombination site for the Gateway® BP reaction BP Clonase™
    255..495     +  promoter       U6 promoter: RNA polymerase III promoter for human U6 snRNA
    526..601     +  misc_RNA       Sa gRNA scaffold: guide RNA scaffold for the Staphylococcus aureus CRISPR/Cas9 system
    884..1603    +  CDS            EmGFP: Emerald GFP mammalian codon-optimized
   1618..1666    +  polyA_signal   poly(A) signal: synthetic polyadenylation signal
   1714..1847    +  repeat_region  AAV2 ITR: inverted terminal repeat of adeno-associated virus serotype 2 inverted
   1841..1897    -  CDS            lacI (fragment): lac repressor; lacI; The lac repressor binds to the lac operator to inhibit transcription in E. coli. This inhibition can be relieved by adding lactose or isopropyl-β-D-thiogalactopyranoside (IPTG).
   2080..2668    -  rep_origin     ori: high-copy-number ColE1/pMB1/pBR322/pUC origin of replication
   2839..3699    -  CDS            AmpR: β-lactamase; bla; confers resistance to ampicillin, carbenicillin, and related antibiotics
   3700..3804    -  promoter       AmpR promoter: bla
   3857..4285    -  rep_origin     f1 ori (sequence partly withheld): f1 bacteriophage origin of replication; arrow indicates direction of (+) strand synthesis
   4290..6       -  CDS            lacZα (fragment) (across the origin): LacZα fragment of β-galactosidase; lacZ fragment
