[The description below was written by a language model from this plasmid's Addgene catalogue record, the feature table of its GenBank file and pLannotate feature annotations shown in this document.]
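Description:
1530_pAAV-U6-SA-BbsI-MluI-gRNA-HLP-EmGFP-spA is an empty-backbone AAV transfer plasmid of about 4.35 kb, built on pEMBL8 and classified for mammalian expression, AAV and CRISPR work. It is propagated in E. coli through a high-copy ColE1/pUC-type origin with ampicillin selection from the bla gene and its own promoter. An f1 phage origin is also present. Short lacZα, lacI and attB1 fragments detected by automated annotation appear to be cloning remnants rather than functional parts.

The payload lies between two AAV2 inverted terminal repeats, which allow the intervening DNA to be replicated and packaged into recombinant AAV particles when rep, cap and helper functions are supplied in trans. The first unit is a human U6 RNA polymerase III promoter followed by a guide RNA scaffold for Staphylococcus aureus Cas9. According to the name and stated purpose, a BbsI cloning site (with MluI) between them accepts annealed oligonucleotides encoding a chosen spacer. No Cas9 gene is carried, so the nuclease must come from a separate vector. The second unit encodes mammalian codon-optimized Emerald GFP with a Kozak consensus and a short synthetic polyadenylation signal. The name and purpose attribute its liver-specific expression to a promoter called HLP. That element is not annotated in either feature table, but it presumably occupies the unannotated stretch between the scaffold and the EmGFP start.

The plasmid serves as a starting vector for making AAVs that deliver a SaCas9 guide to the liver while marking transduced hepatocytes with green fluorescence. It was deposited with a study of a self-deleting AAV-CRISPR system for in vivo genome editing.
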