Addgene plasmid #109317: 1530_pAAV-U6-SA-BbsI-MluI-gRNA-HLP-EmGFP-spA
Purpose: (Empty Backbone) Plasmid for liver-specific expression of EmGFP with a BbsI cloning site for a gRNA
Depositing lab: William Lagor. Depositing organization: Baylor College of Medicine. Publication: A Self-Deleting AAV-CRISPR System for In Vivo Genome Editing. Li A, Lee CM, Hurley AE, Jarrett KE, De Giorgi M, Lu W, Balderrama KS, Doerfler AM, Deshmukh H, Ray A, Bao G, Lagor WR. Mol Ther Methods Clin Dev. 2018 Dec 6;12:111-122. doi: 10.1016/j.omtm.2018.11.009. eCollection 2019 Mar 15. PubMed 30619914.
Backbone
  Vector backbone: pEMBL8
  Backbone size (bp): 4362
  Vector type: Mammalian Expression, AAV, CRISPR
Growth in bacteria
  Bacterial resistance: Ampicillin, 100 μg/mL
  Growth temperature: 37°C
  Growth strain: NEB Stable
  Copy number: Unknown
Terms and licenses: Academic/Nonprofit Terms; Industry Terms: Not Available to Industry
How to cite: 1530_pAAV-U6-SA-BbsI-MluI-gRNA-HLP-EmGFP-spA was a gift from William Lagor (Addgene plasmid # 109317 ; http://n2t.net/addgene:109317 ; RRID:Addgene_109317)
